Addgene plasmid #236733: pLenti_DualsgRNA_CTRL_ER-dAPEX-BFP2
Purpose: Dual sgRNA targeting CTRL expressing dAPEX-BFP targeting to ER
Depositing lab: Derek Narendra. Depositing organization: National Institute of Neurological Disorders and Strokes (NINDS). Publication: A unified mechanism for mitochondrial damage sensing in PINK1-Parkin-mediated mitophagy. Thayer JA, Petersen JD, Huang X, Gruel Budet LM, Hawrot J, Ramos DM, Sekine S, Li Y, Ward ME, Narendra DP. EMBO J. 2025 Nov 20. doi: 10.1038/s44318-025-00604-z. PubMed 41266657.
Backbone
  Vector backbone: pLenti_DualsgRNA_CTRL_Puro_T2A_BFP2
  Backbone manufacturer: Derek Narendra, Addgene plasmid #236730
  Modifications to backbone: pLenti_DualsgRNA_CTRL_Puro_T2A_BFP2 was cut with EcoRI and NheI then NEBuilder reaction was done with dAPEX-BFP2 insert.
  Vector type: Lentiviral, CRISPR
Growth in bacteria
  Bacterial resistance: Ampicillin, 100 μg/mL
  Growth temperature: 37°C
  Growth strain: NEB Stable
  Copy number: Unknown
Gene/Insert
  Gene/Insert name: Negative CTRL
  gRNA/shRNA sequence: GCCGTGGGCAACACTGTAT, GCGTTGGCACTTAGCGCAGC
  Species: H. sapiens (human)
Terms and licenses: Academic/Nonprofit Terms; Industry Terms: Not Available to Industry
Depositor comments: Please visit https://doi.org/10.1101/2025.02.19.639160 for bioRxiv preprint.
How to cite: pLenti_DualsgRNA_CTRL_ER-dAPEX-BFP2 was a gift from Derek Narendra (Addgene plasmid # 236733 ; http://n2t.net/addgene:236733 ; RRID:Addgene_236733)
