[The description below was written by a language model from this plasmid's Addgene catalogue record and pLannotate feature annotations shown in this document.]
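Description:
pLenti_DualsgRNA_CTRL_ER-dAPEX-BFP2 is an HIV-1-based lentiviral CRISPR vector that delivers two non-targeting (negative control) sgRNAs designed for human cells together with an endoplasmic reticulum-directed peroxidase/fluorescent reporter. It was made from a parental dual-sgRNA vector carrying a Puro-T2A-BFP2 cassette: that backbone was cut with EcoRI and NheI and a dAPEX-BFP2 insert was assembled in. This suggests the puromycin marker was replaced, and no mammalian drug-resistance gene is annotated. In bacteria the plasmid replicates from a high-copy ColE1/pUC-type origin and is selected with ampicillin through the β-lactamase gene.

The viral genome is transcribed from a CMV enhancer/promoter fused to a truncated 5' LTR. This is followed by the Ψ packaging signal with a partial gag sequence, the RRE for Rev-dependent nuclear export, and the cPPT/CTS. A WPRE for enhanced transcript expression and a truncated LTR sit at the 3' end. The annotation shows one human U6 promoter followed by a Cas9 (S. pyogenes) guide scaffold fragment. The second sgRNA cassette implied by the name presumably lies in the unannotated stretch before the EF-1α promoter, but its promoter is not identified in the feature table.

EF-1α drives an open reading frame that begins with an Igκ leader signal peptide, followed by APEX2 and mTagBFP2. The leader routes the fusion into the secretory pathway. The record states ER targeting but annotates no retention motif, and it does not explain the "dAPEX" designation. Two loxP sites flank the sgRNA and reporter region, which would allow Cre-mediated excision.

The construct appears to serve as the control-guide counterpart for experiments that combine CRISPR perturbation with blue fluorescent marking and APEX-based ER labelling. The associated publication concerns PINK1-Parkin mitophagy.
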