Features (pLannotate 1.2.2; 25 found; start..end, strand, type, name):
    118..828     +  CDS            mTagBFP2: mTagBFP2 is a basic (constitutively fluorescent) blue fluorescent protein published in 2011, derived from Entacmaea quadricolor. It is reported to be a very rapidly-maturing monomer with very low acid sensitivity.
    863..896     +  protein_bind   loxP: Cre-mediated recombination occurs in the 8-bp core sequence (GCATACAT). Cre recombinase
    929..952     +  misc_feature   MCS (fragment): pBluescript multiple cloning site
    952..1540    +  misc_feature   WPRE: woodchuck hepatitis virus posttranscriptional regulatory element
   1541..1560    +  misc_feature   MCS (fragment): pBluescript multiple cloning site
   1562..2062    +  CDS            nef (fragment): NEF_HV1LA - Experimental evidence at protein level: Swiss-Prot protein existence level 1. Extracellular Nef protein targets CD4(+) T-lymphocytes for apoptosis by interacting with CXCR4 surface receptors. From Human immunodeficiency virus type 1 group M subtype B (isolate Lai) (HIV-1).
   2069..2249    +  LTR            5' LTR (truncated): truncated 5' long terminal repeat (LTR) from HIV-1
   2311..2899    -  rep_origin     ori: high-copy-number ColE1/pMB1/pBR322/pUC origin of replication
   3070..3930    -  CDS            AmpR: β-lactamase; bla; confers resistance to ampicillin, carbenicillin, and related antibiotics
   3931..4035    -  promoter       AmpR promoter: bla
   4094..4146    -  misc_feature   bom (fragment): basis of mobility region from pBR322
   4301..4680    +  enhancer       CMV enhancer: human cytomegalovirus immediate early enhancer
   4681..4880    +  promoter       CMV promoter: human cytomegalovirus (CMV) immediate early promoter
   4898..5078    +  LTR            5' LTR (truncated): truncated 5' long terminal repeat (LTR) from HIV-1
   5125..5250    +  misc_feature   HIV-1 Ψ: packaging signal of human immunodeficiency virus type 1
   5234..5572    +  CDS            HIV-1 gag (fragment): gag protein from human immunodeficiency virus 1; gag
   5747..5980    +  misc_feature   RRE: The Rev response element (RRE) of HIV-1 allows for Rev-dependent mRNA export from the nucleus to the cytoplasm.
   6357..6457    +  CDS            Rev (fragment): human immunodeficiency virus 1 (HIV-1) Rev protein; rev; enhances nuclear export of unspliced and incompletely spliced viral mRNAs
   6507..6624    +  misc_feature   cPPT/CTS: central polypurine tract and central termination sequence of HIV-1
   6877..6910    +  protein_bind   loxP: Cre-mediated recombination occurs in the 8-bp core sequence (GCATACAT). Cre recombinase
   7159..7396    +  promoter       U6 promoter: RNA polymerase III promoter for human U6 snRNA
   7446..7513    +  misc_RNA       tracrRNA (fragment): trans-activating CRISPR RNA for the Streptococcus pyogenes CRISPR/Cas9 system
   8228..9399    +  promoter       EF-1α promoter: strong constitutive promoter for human elongation factor EF-1α
   9412..9474    +  sig_peptide    Igκ leader: leader sequence from mouse immunoglobulin κ light chain
   9475..63      +  CDS            APEX2 (across the origin): soybean ascorbate peroxidase, engineered to serve as a monomeric tag for electron microscopy and live-cell proteomics (Lam et al., 2015) more active than the original APEX due to the A134P mutation
>Addgene plasmid #236733 | pLenti_DualsgRNA_CTRL_ER-dAPEX-BFP2 | addgene full sequence | sequence record 484677 | Addgene NGS Result
GCCTTCTTTGCTGATTACGCTGAGGCTCACCAAAAGCTTTCCGAGCTTGGGTTTGCTGATGCCGGCGGTA
GCAGCCGTAGTAGCAGCAGTGGTGGTGGTGGTAGTGGTGGCGGTGGCATGGTGTCTAAGGGCGAAGAGCT
GATTAAGGAGAACATGCACATGAAGCTGTACATGGAGGGCACCGTGGACAACCATCACTTCAAGTGCACA
TCCGAGGGCGAAGGCAAGCCCTACGAGGGCACCCAGACCATGAGAATCAAGGTGGTCGAGGGCGGCCCTC
TCCCCTTCGCCTTCGACATCCTGGCTACTAGCTTCCTCTACGGCAGCAAGACCTTCATCAACCACACCCA
GGGCATCCCCGACTTCTTCAAGCAGTCCTTCCCTGAGGGCTTCACATGGGAGAGAGTCACCACATACGAA
GACGGGGGCGTGCTGACCGCTACCCAGGACACCAGCCTCCAGGACGGCTGCCTCATCTACAACGTCAAGA
TCAGAGGGGTGAACTTCACATCCAACGGCCCTGTGATGCAGAAGAAAACACTCGGCTGGGAGGCCTTCAC
CGAGACGCTGTACCCCGCTGACGGCGGCCTGGAAGGCAGAAACGACATGGCCCTGAAGCTCGTGGGCGGG
AGCCATCTGATCGCAAACGCCAAGACCACATATAGATCCAAGAAACCCGCTAAGAACCTCAAGATGCCTG
GCGTCTACTATGTGGACTACAGACTGGAAAGAATCAAGGAGGCCAACAACGAGACCTACGTCGAGCAGCA
CGAGGTGGCAGTGGCCAGATACTGCGACCTCCCTAGCAAACTGGGGCACAAGCTTAATAAGGACGAGCTG
TAAGAATTCGTCGAGGGACCTAATAACTTCGTATAGCATACATTATACGAAGTTATACATGTTTAAGGGT
TCCGGTTCCACTAGGTACAATTCGATATCAAGCTTATCGATAATCAACCTCTGGATTACAAAATTTGTGA
AAGATTGACTGGTATTCTTAACTATGTTGCTCCTTTTACGCTATGTGGATACGCTGCTTTAATGCCTTTG
TATCATGCTATTGCTTCCCGTATGGCTTTCATTTTCTCCTCCTTGTATAAATCCTGGTTGCTGTCTCTTT
ATGAGGAGTTGTGGCCCGTTGTCAGGCAACGTGGCGTGGTGTGCACTGTGTTTGCTGACGCAACCCCCAC
TGGTTGGGGCATTGCCACCACCTGTCAGCTCCTTTCCGGGACTTTCGCTTTCCCCCTCCCTATTGCCACG
GCGGAACTCATCGCCGCCTGCCTTGCCCGCTGCTGGACAGGGGCTCGGCTGTTGGGCACTGACAATTCCG
TGGTGTTGTCGGGGAAATCATCGTCCTTTCCTTGGCTGCTCGCCTGTGTTGCCACCTGGATTCTGCGCGG
GACGTCCTTCTGCTACGTCCCTTCGGCCCTCAATCCAGCGGACCTTCCTTCCCGCGGCCTGCTGCCGGCT
CTGCGGCCTCTTCCGCGTCTTCGCCTTCGCCCTCAGACGAGTCGGATCTCCCTTTGGGCCGCCTCCCCGC
ATCGATACCGTCGACCTCGATCGAGACCTAGAAAAACATGGAGCAATCACAAGTAGCAATACAGCAGCTA
CCAATGCTGATTGTGCCTGGCTAGAAGCACAAGAGGAGGAGGAGGTGGGTTTTCCAGTCACACCTCAGGT
ACCTTTAAGACCAATGACTTACAAGGCAGCTGTAGATCTTAGCCACTTTTTAAAAGAAAAGGGGGGACTG
GAAGGGCTAATTCACTCCCAACGAAGACAAGATATCCTTGATCTGTGGATCTACCACACACAAGGCTACT
TCCCTGATTGGCAGAACTACACACCAGGGCCAGGGATCAGATATCCACTGACCTTTGGATGGTGCTACAA
GCTAGTACCAGTTGAGCAAGAGAAGGTAGAAGAAGCCAATGAAGGAGAGAACACCCGCTTGTTACACCCT
GTGAGCCTGCATGGGATGGATGACCCGGAGAGAGAAGTATTAGAGTGGAGGTTTGACAGCCGCCTAGCAT
TTCATCACATGGCCCGAGAGCTGCATCCGGACTGTACTGGGTCTCTCTGGTTAGACCAGATCTGAGCCTG
GGAGCTCTCTGGCTAACTAGGGAACCCACTGCTTAAGCCTCAATAAAGCTTGCCTTGAGTGCTTCAAGTA
GTGTGTGCCCGTCTGTTGTGTGACTCTGGTAACTAGAGATCCCTCAGACCCTTTTAGTCAGTGTGGAAAA
TCTCTAGCAGCATGTGAGCAAAAGGCCAGCAAAAGGCCAGGAACCGTAAAAAGGCCGCGTTGCTGGCGTT
TTTCCATAGGCTCCGCCCCCCTGACGAGCATCACAAAAATCGACGCTCAAGTCAGAGGTGGCGAAACCCG
ACAGGACTATAAAGATACCAGGCGTTTCCCCCTGGAAGCTCCCTCGTGCGCTCTCCTGTTCCGACCCTGC
CGCTTACCGGATACCTGTCCGCCTTTCTCCCTTCGGGAAGCGTGGCGCTTTCTCATAGCTCACGCTGTAG
GTATCTCAGTTCGGTGTAGGTCGTTCGCTCCAAGCTGGGCTGTGTGCACGAACCCCCCGTTCAGCCCGAC
CGCTGCGCCTTATCCGGTAACTATCGTCTTGAGTCCAACCCGGTAAGACACGACTTATCGCCACTGGCAG
CAGCCACTGGTAACAGGATTAGCAGAGCGAGGTATGTAGGCGGTGCTACAGAGTTCTTGAAGTGGTGGCC
TAACTACGGCTACACTAGAAGAACAGTATTTGGTATCTGCGCTCTGCTGAAGCCAGTTACCTTCGGAAAA
AGAGTTGGTAGCTCTTGATCCGGCAAACAAACCACCGCTGGTAGCGGTGGTTTTTTTGTTTGCAAGCAGC
AGATTACGCGCAGAAAAAAAGGATCTCAAGAAGATCCTTTGATCTTTTCTACGGGGTCTGACGCTCAGTG
GAACGAAAACTCACGTTAAGGGATTTTGGTCATGAGATTATCAAAAAGGATCTTCACCTAGATCCTTTTA
AATTAAAAATGAAGTTTTAAATCAATCTAAAGTATATATGAGTAAACTTGGTCTGACAGTTACCAATGCT
TAATCAGTGAGGCACCTATCTCAGCGATCTGTCTATTTCGTTCATCCATAGTTGCCTGACTCCCCGTCGT
GTAGATAACTACGATACGGGAGGGCTTACCATCTGGCCCCAGTGCTGCAATGATACCGCGAGACCCACGC
TCACCGGCTCCAGATTTATCAGCAATAAACCAGCCAGCCGGAAGGGCCGAGCGCAGAAGTGGTCCTGCAA
CTTTATCCGCCTCCATCCAGTCTATTAATTGTTGCCGGGAAGCTAGAGTAAGTAGTTCGCCAGTTAATAG
TTTGCGCAACGTTGTTGCCATTGCTACAGGCATCGTGGTGTCACGCTCGTCGTTTGGTATGGCTTCATTC
AGCTCCGGTTCCCAACGATCAAGGCGAGTTACATGATCCCCCATGTTGTGCAAAAAAGCGGTTAGCTCCT
TCGGTCCTCCGATCGTTGTCAGAAGTAAGTTGGCCGCAGTGTTATCACTCATGGTTATGGCAGCACTGCA
TAATTCTCTTACTGTCATGCCATCCGTAAGATGCTTTTCTGTGACTGGTGAGTACTCAACCAAGTCATTC
TGAGAATAGTGTATGCGGCGACCGAGTTGCTCTTGCCCGGCGTCAATACGGGATAATACCGCGCCACATA
GCAGAACTTTAAAAGTGCTCATCATTGGAAAACGTTCTTCGGGGCGAAAACTCTCAAGGATCTTACCGCT
GTTGAGATCCAGTTCGATGTAACCCACTCGTGCACCCAACTGATCTTCAGCATCTTTTACTTTCACCAGC
GTTTCTGGGTGAGCAAAAACAGGAAGGCAAAATGCCGCAAAAAAGGGAATAAGGGCGACACGGAAATGTT
GAATACTCATACTCTTCCTTTTTCAATATTATTGAAGCATTTATCAGGGTTATTGTCTCATGAGCGGATA
CATATTTGAATGTATTTAGAAAAATAAACAAATAGGGGTTCCGCGCACATTTCCCCGAAAAGTGCCACCT
GACGTCGACGGATCGGGAGATCTCCCGATCCCCTATGGTGCACTCTCAGTACAATCTGCTCTGATGCCGC
ATAGTTAAGCCAGTATCTGCTCCCTGCTTGTGTGTTGGAGGTCGCTGAGTAGTGCGCGAGCAAAATTTAA
GCTACAACAAGGCAAGGCTTGACCGACAATTGCATGAAGAATCTGCTTAGGGTTAGGCGTTTTGCGCTGC
TTCGCGATGTACGGGCCAGATATACGCGTTGACATTGATTATTGACTAGTTATTAATAGTAATCAATTAC
GGGGTCATTAGTTCATAGCCCATATATGGAGTTCCGCGTTACATAACTTACGGTAAATGGCCCGCCTGGC
TGACCGCCCAACGACCCCCGCCCATTGACGTCAATAATGACGTATGTTCCCATAGTAACGCCAATAGGGA
CTTTCCATTGACGTCAATGGGTGGAGTATTTACGGTAAACTGCCCACTTGGCAGTACATCAAGTGTATCA
TATGCCAAGTACGCCCCCTATTGACGTCAATGACGGTAAATGGCCCGCCTGGCATTATGCCCAGTACATG
ACCTTATGGGACTTTCCTACTTGGCAGTACATCTACGTATTAGTCATCGCTATTACCATGGTGATGCGGT
TTTGGCAGTACATCAATGGGCGTGGATAGCGGTTTGACTCACGGGGATTTCCAAGTCTCCACCCCATTGA
CGTCAATGGGAGTTTGTTTTGGCACCAAAATCAACGGGACTTTCCAAAATGTCGTAACAACTCCGCCCCA
TTGACGCAAATGGGCGGTAGGCGTGTACGGTGGGAGGTCTATATAAGCAGCGCGTTTTGCCTGTACTGGG
TCTCTCTGGTTAGACCAGATCTGAGCCTGGGAGCTCTCTGGCTAACTAGGGAACCCACTGCTTAAGCCTC
AATAAAGCTTGCCTTGAGTGCTTCAAGTAGTGTGTGCCCGTCTGTTGTGTGACTCTGGTAACTAGAGATC
CCTCAGACCCTTTTAGTCAGTGTGGAAAATCTCTAGCAGTGGCGCCCGAACAGGGACTTGAAAGCGAAAG
GGAAACCAGAGGAGCTCTCTCGACGCAGGACTCGGCTTGCTGAAGCGCGCACGGCAAGAGGCGAGGGGCG
GCGACTGGTGAGTACGCCAAAAATTTTGACTAGCGGAGGCTAGAAGGAGAGAGATGGGTGCGAGAGCGTC
AGTATTAAGCGGGGGAGAATTAGATCGCGATGGGAAAAAATTCGGTTAAGGCCAGGGGGAAAGAAAAAAT
ATAAATTAAAACATATAGTATGGGCAAGCAGGGAGCTAGAACGATTCGCAGTTAATCCTGGCCTGTTAGA
AACATCAGAAGGCTGTAGACAAATACTGGGACAGCTACAACCATCCCTTCAGACAGGATCAGAAGAACTT
AGATCATTATATAATACAGTAGCAACCCTCTATTGTGTGCATCAAAGGATAGAGATAAAAGACACCAAGG
AAGCTTTAGACAAGATAGAGGAAGAGCAAAACAAAAGTAAGACCACCGCACAGCAAGCGGCCGGCCGCTG
ATCTTCAGACCTGGAGGAGGAGATATGAGGGACAATTGGAGAAGTGAATTATATAAATATAAAGTAGTAA
AAATTGAACCATTAGGAGTAGCACCCACCAAGGCAAAGAGAAGAGTGGTGCAGAGAGAAAAAAGAGCAGT
GGGAATAGGAGCTTTGTTCCTTGGGTTCTTGGGAGCAGCAGGAAGCACTATGGGCGCAGCGTCAATGACG
CTGACGGTACAGGCCAGACAATTATTGTCTGGTATAGTGCAGCAGCAGAACAATTTGCTGAGGGCTATTG
AGGCGCAACAGCATCTGTTGCAACTCACAGTCTGGGGCATCAAGCAGCTCCAGGCAAGAATCCTGGCTGT
GGAAAGATACCTAAAGGATCAACAGCTCCTGGGGATTTGGGGTTGCTCTGGAAAACTCATTTGCACCACT
GCTGTGCCTTGGAATGCTAGTTGGAGTAATAAATCTCTGGAACAGATTTGGAATCACACGACCTGGATGG
AGTGGGACAGAGAAATTAACAATTACACAAGCTTAATACACTCCTTAATTGAAGAATCGCAAAACCAGCA
AGAAAAGAATGAACAAGAATTATTGGAATTAGATAAATGGGCAAGTTTGTGGAATTGGTTTAACATAACA
AATTGGCTGTGGTATATAAAATTATTCATAATGATAGTAGGAGGCTTGGTAGGTTTAAGAATAGTTTTTG
CTGTACTTTCTATAGTGAATAGAGTTAGGCAGGGATATTCACCATTATCGTTTCAGACCCACCTCCCAAC
CCCGAGGGGACCCGACAGGCCCGAAGGAATAGAAGAAGAAGGTGGAGAGAGAGACAGAGACAGATCCATT
CGATTAGTGAACGGATCGGCACTGCGTGCGCCAATTCTGCAGACAAATGGCAGTATTCATCCACAATTTT
AAAAGAAAAGGGGGGATTGGGGGGTACAGTGCAGGGGAAAGAATAGTAGACATAATAGCAACAGACATAC
AAACTAAAGAATTACAAAAACAAATTACAAAAATTCAAAATTTTCGGGTTTATTACAGGGACAGCAGAGA
TCCAGTTTGGTTAGTACCGGGCCCGCTCTAGAGATCCGACGCGCCATCTCTAGGCCCGCGCCGGCCCCCT
CGCACGGACTTGTGGGAGAAGCTCGGCTACTCCCCTGCCCCGGTTAATTTGCATATAATATTTCCTAGTA
ACTATAGAGGCTTAATGTGCGATAAAAGACAGATAATCTGTTCTTTTTAATACTAGCTACATTTTACATG
ATAGGCTTGGATTTCTATAACTTCGTATAGCATACATTATACGAAGTTATAAACAGCACAAAAGGAAACT
CACCCTAACTGTAAAGTAATTGTGTGTTTTGAGACTATAAGTATCCCTTGGAGAACCACCTTGTTGGGCC
GTGGGCAACACTGTATGTTTCAGAGCTAAGCACAAGAGTGCATAGCAAGTTGAAATAAGGCTAGTCCGTT
TACAACTTGAAAAAGTGGCACCCGAGTCGGGTGCTTTTTTTGCTCGAATCTACACTCAGCTATGGCGCGC
CCCAAGGTCGGGCAGGAAGAGGGCCTATTTCCCATGATTCCTTCATATTTGCATATACGATACAAGGCTG
TTAGAGAGATAATTGGAATTAATTTGACTGTAAACACAAAGATATTAGTACAAAATACGTGACGTAGAAA
GTAATAATTTCTTGGGTAGTTTGCAGTTTTAAAATTATGTTTTAAAATGGACTATCATATGCTTACCGTA
ACTTGAAAGTATTTCGATTTCTTGGCTTTATATATCTTGTGGAAAGCCAGAAACATGGCGTTGGCACTTA
GCGCAGCGTTTAAGAGCTAAGCTGGAAACAGCATAGCAAGTTTAAATAAGGCTAGTCCGTTATCAACTTG
AAAAAGTGGCACCGAGTCGGTGCTTTTTTTCTCGAGTACTAGGATCCATTAGGCGGCCGCCGGGAGGTGG
TCCCTGCAGTTACGCCAATGATAACCCCCGCCAGAAAAATCTTAGTAGCCTTCCCTTTTTGTTTTCCGTG
CCCCAACTCGGCGGATTGACTCGGCCCCTTCCGGAAACACCCGAATCAACTTCTAGTCAAATTATTGTTC
ACGCCGCAATGACCCACCCCTGGCCCGCGTCTGTGGAACTGACCCCTGGTGTACAGGAGAGTTCGCTGCT
GAAAGTGGTCCCAAAGGGGTACTAGTTTTTAAGCTCCCAACTCCCCCTCCCCCAGCGTCTGGAGGATTCC
ACACCCTCGCACCGCAGGGGCGAGGAAGTGGGCGGAGTCCGGTTTTGGCGCCAGCCGCTGAGGCTGCCAA
GCAGAAAAGCCACCGCTGAGGAGACTCCGGTCACTGTCCTCGCCCCGCCTCCCCCTTCCCTCCCCTTGGG
GACCACCGGGCGCCACGCCGCGAACGGTAAGTGCCGCGGTCGTCGGCGCCTCCGCCCTCCCCCTAGGGCC
CCAATTCCCAGCGGGCGCGGCGCGCGGCCCCTCCCCCCGCCGGGCGCGCGCCCGCTGCCCCGCCCTTCGT
GGCCGCCCGGCGTGGGCGGTGCCACCCCTCCCCCCGGCGGCCCCGCGCGCAGCTCCCGGCTCCCTCCCCC
TTCGGATGTGGCTTGAGCTGTAGGCGCGGAGATGCATGTGCCCGTCAGTGGGCAGAGCGCACATCGCCCA
CAGTCCCCGAGAAGTTGGGGGGAGGGGTCGGCAATTGAACCGGTGCCTAGAGAAGGTGGCGCGGGGTAAA
CTGGGAAAGTGATGTCGTGTACTGGCTCCGCCTTTTTCCCGAGGGTGGGGGAGAACCGTATATAAGTGCA
GTAGTCGCCGTGAACGTTCTTTTTCGCAACGGGTTTGCCGCCAGAACACAGGTAAGTGCCGTGTGTGGTT
CCCGCGGGCCTGGCCTCTTTACGGGTTATGGCCCTTGCGTGCCTTGAATTACTTCCACCTGGCTGCAGTA
CGTGATTCTTGATCCCGAGCTTCGGGTTGGAAGTGGGTGGGAGAGTTCGAGGCCTTGCGCTTAAGGAGCC
CCTTCGCCTCGTGCTTGAGTTGAGGCCTGGCCTGGGCGCTGGGGCCGCCGCGTGCGAATCTGGTGGCACC
TTCGCGCCTGTCTCGCTGCTTTCGATAAGTCTCTAGCCATTTAAAATTTTTGATGACCTGCTGCGACGCT
TTTTTTCTGGCAAGATAGTCTTGTAAATGCGGGCCAAGATCTGCACACTGGTATTTCGGTTTTTGGGGCC
GCGGGCGGCGACGGGGCCCGTGCGTCCCAGCGCACATGTTCGGCGAGGCGGGGCCTGCGAGCGCGGCCAC
CGAGAATCGGACGGGGGTAGTCTCAAGCTGGCCGGCCTGCTCTGGTGCCTGGCCTCGCGCCGCCGTGTAT
CGCCCCGCCCTGGGCGGCAAGGCTGGCCCGGTCGGCACCAGTTGCGTGAGCGGAAAGATGGCCGCTTCCC
GGCCCTGCTGCAGGGAGCTCAAAATGGAGGACGCGGCGCTCGGGAGAGCGGGCGGGTGAGTCACCCACAC
AAAGGAAAAGGGCCTTTCCGTCCTCAGCCGTCGCTTCATGTGACTCCACGGAGTACCGGGCGCCGTCCAG
GCACCTCGATTAGTTCTCGCGCTTTTGGAGTACGTCGTCTTTAGGTTGGGGGGAGGGGTTTTATGCGATG
GAGTTTCCCCACACTGAGTGGGTGGAGACTGAAGTTAGGCCAGCTTGGCACTTGATGTAATTCTCCTTGG
AATTTGCCCTTTTTGAGTTTGGATCTTGGTTCATTCTCAAGCCTCAGACAGTGGTTCAAAGTTTTTTTCT
TCCATTTCAGGTGTCGTGAGCTAGCGCCACCATGGAGACAGACACACTCCTGCTATGGGTACTGCTGCTC
TGGGTTCCAGGTTCCACTGGTGACGGAAAGTCTTACCCAACTGTGAGTGCTGATTACCAGAAGGCCGTTG
AGAAGGCGAAGAAGAAGCTCAGAGGCTTCATCGCTGAGAAGAGATGCGCTCCTCTAATGCTCCGTTTGGC
ATTCCACTCTGCTGGAACCTTTGACAAGGGCACGAAGACCGGTGGACCCTTCGGAACCATCAAGCACCCT
GCCGAACTGGCTCACAGCGCTAACAACGGTCTTGACATCGCTGTTAGGCTTTTGGAGCCACTCAAGGCGG
AGTTCCCTATTTTGAGCTACGCCGATTTCTACCAGTTGGCTGGCGTTGTTGCCGTTGAGGTCACGGGTGG
ACCTGAAGTTCCATTCCACCCTGGAAGAGAGGACAAGCCTGAGCCACCACCAGAGGGTCGCTTGCCCGAT
CCCACTAAGGGTTCTGACCATTTGAGAGATGTGTTTGGCAAAGCTATGGGGCTTACTGACCAAGATATCG
TTGCTCTATCTGGGGGTCACACTATTGGAGCTGCACACAAGGAGCGTTCTGGATTTGAGGGTCCCTGGAC
CTCTAATCCTCTTATTTTCGACAACTCATACTTCACGGAGTTGTTGAGTGGTGAGAAGGAAGGTCTCCTT
CAGCTACCTTCTGACAAGGCTCTTTTGTCTGACCCTGTATTCCGCCCTCTCGTTGATAAATATGCAGCGG
ACGAAGAT
