>Addgene plasmid #236733 | pLenti_DualsgRNA_CTRL_ER-dAPEX-BFP2 | depositor partial sequence | sequence record 475638 | dAPEX-BFP2 insert sequence
TCCATTTCAGGTGTCGTGAGCTAGCGCCACCATGGAGACAGACACACTCCTGCTATGGGTACTGCTGCTC
TGGGTTCCAGGTTCCACTGGTGACGGAAAGTCTTACCCAACTGTGAGTGCTGATTACCAGAAGGCCGTTG
AGAAGGCGAAGAAGAAGCTCAGAGGCTTCATCGCTGAGAAGAGATGCGCTCCTCTAATGCTCCGTTTGGC
ATTCCACTCTGCTGGAACCTTTGACAAGGGCACGAAGACCGGTGGACCCTTCGGAACCATCAAGCACCCT
GCCGAACTGGCTCACAGCGCTAACAACGGTCTTGACATCGCTGTTAGGCTTTTGGAGCCACTCAAGGCGG
AGTTCCCTATTTTGAGCTACGCCGATTTCTACCAGTTGGCTGGCGTTGTTGCCGTTGAGGTCACGGGTGG
ACCTGAAGTTCCATTCCACCCTGGAAGAGAGGACAAGCCTGAGCCACCACCAGAGGGTCGCTTGCCCGAT
CCCACTAAGGGTTCTGACCATTTGAGAGATGTGTTTGGCAAAGCTATGGGGCTTACTGACCAAGATATCG
TTGCTCTATCTGGGGGTCACACTATTGGAGCTGCACACAAGGAGCGTTCTGGATTTGAGGGTCCCTGGAC
CTCTAATCCTCTTATTTTCGACAACTCATACTTCACGGAGTTGTTGAGTGGTGAGAAGGAAGGTCTCCTT
CAGCTACCTTCTGACAAGGCTCTTTTGTCTGACCCTGTATTCCGCCCTCTCGTTGATAAATATGCAGCGG
ACGAAGATGCCTTCTTTGCTGATTACGCTGAGGCTCACCAAAAGCTTTCCGAGCTTGGGTTTGCTGATGC
CGGCGGTAGCAGCCGTAGTAGCAGCAGTGGTGGTGGTGGTAGTGGTGGCGGTGGCATGGTGTCTAAGGGC
GAAGAGCTGATTAAGGAGAACATGCACATGAAGCTGTACATGGAGGGCACCGTGGACAACCATCACTTCA
AGTGCACATCCGAGGGCGAAGGCAAGCCCTACGAGGGCACCCAGACCATGAGAATCAAGGTGGTCGAGGG
CGGCCCTCTCCCCTTCGCCTTCGACATCCTGGCTACTAGCTTCCTCTACGGCAGCAAGACCTTCATCAAC
CACACCCAGGGCATCCCCGACTTCTTCAAGCAGTCCTTCCCTGAGGGCTTCACATGGGAGAGAGTCACCA
CATACGAAGACGGGGGCGTGCTGACCGCTACCCAGGACACCAGCCTCCAGGACGGCTGCCTCATCTACAA
CGTCAAGATCAGAGGGGTGAACTTCACATCCAACGGCCCTGTGATGCAGAAGAAAACACTCGGCTGGGAG
GCCTTCACCGAGACGCTGTACCCCGCTGACGGCGGCCTGGAAGGCAGAAACGACATGGCCCTGAAGCTCG
TGGGCGGGAGCCATCTGATCGCAAACGCCAAGACCACATATAGATCCAAGAAACCCGCTAAGAACCTCAA
GATGCCTGGCGTCTACTATGTGGACTACAGACTGGAAAGAATCAAGGAGGCCAACAACGAGACCTACGTC
GAGCAGCACGAGGTGGCAGTGGCCAGATACTGCGACCTCCCTAGCAAACTGGGGCACAAGCTTAATAAGG
ACGAGCTGTAAGAATTCGTCGAGGGACCTAATAACT
